Addgene plasmid #166005: pdCas9-sgRNA-RFP
Purpose: (Empty Backbone) Bacterial expression of dCas9 (aTc control) and sgRNA (arabinose control)
Depositing lab: Martin Buck. Depositing organization: Imperial College London. Publication: An easy-to-use CRISPRi plasmid tool for inducible knockdown in E. coli. Bradley RW. Biotechnol Rep (Amst). 2021 Oct 9;32:e00680. doi: 10.1016/j.btre.2021.e00680. eCollection 2021 Dec. PubMed 34703773.
Backbone
  Vector backbone: pCas9-CR4
  Backbone size (bp): 1700
  Vector type: Bacterial Expression, CRISPR
Growth in bacteria
  Bacterial resistance: Chloramphenicol, 25 μg/mL
  Growth temperature: 37°C
  Growth strain: DH5alpha
  Copy number: Low Copy
Gene/Insert
  Cloning method: Gibson Cloning
  Sequencing primers: 5′ CGTCACACTTTGCTATGCCA
Terms and licenses: Academic/Nonprofit Terms; Industry Terms: Not Available to Industry
Depositor comments: Tight inducible control of dCas9 and sgRNA expression in bacteria. sgRNA spacer is cloned in between BsaI sites, replacing an RFP cassette to facilitate identification of successful clones.
How to cite: pdCas9-sgRNA-RFP was a gift from Martin Buck (Addgene plasmid # 166005 ; http://n2t.net/addgene:166005 ; RRID:Addgene_166005)
