[The description below was written by a language model from this plasmid's Addgene catalogue record and pLannotate feature annotations shown in this document.]
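Description:
pdCas9-sgRNA-RFP is a single-plasmid CRISPR interference (CRISPRi) backbone for inducible gene knockdown in E. coli, built on the pCas9-CR4 vector. The sequenced record is 9,150 nt. It replicates from a p15A origin, catalogued as low copy, which is compatible with ColE1-type plasmids. It is selected with chloramphenicol through a cat gene driven by its native promoter and followed by a lambda t0 terminator. A short fragment annotated as RSF ori lies next to the p15A origin and is probably only a partial homology hit rather than a second functional origin.

The payload consists of two independently regulated modules. Catalytically dead Streptococcus pyogenes Cas9 (D10A/H840A) is expressed from the tetR/tetA promoter region. A divergently oriented TetR gene, apparently under a J23119-type constitutive promoter, keeps it repressed until anhydrotetracycline is added. The sgRNA module sits under the araBAD promoter with its regulator araC encoded in the opposite direction, so guide transcription depends on arabinose.

Between the araBAD promoter and the S. pyogenes gRNA scaffold is a placeholder cassette in which a lac promoter and operator drive mRFP1, ending in rrnB T1 and T7Te terminators. The scaffold has its own copy of the same terminator pair. According to the depositor, this RFP cassette is flanked by BsaI sites, and cloning a spacer replaces it, so correct clones can be recognised by the loss of red colour. As deposited, the plasmid carries no targeting spacer. The user supplies one, and tight dual control of dCas9 and sgRNA then allows inducible transcriptional repression of a chosen gene.
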