Features (pLannotate 1.2.2; 21 found; start..end, strand, type, name):
     89..191     -  promoter       cat promoter: promoter of the E. coli cat gene encoding chloramphenicol acetyltransferase
    221..844     -  CDS            TetR: tetracycline repressor TetR; tetR from transposon Tn10; TetR binds to the tetracycline operator tetO to inhibit transcription. This inhibition can be relieved by adding tetracycline or doxycycline.
    860..888     -  promoter       J23119 promoter (fragment): bacterial promoter (Registry of Standard Biological Parts BBa J23119)
    895..950     +  promoter       tetR/tetA promoters: tetR; overlapping promoters for bacterial tetR and tetA
    986..5092    +  CDS            dCas9: catalytically dead mutant of the Cas9 endonuclease from the Streptococcus pyogenes Type II CRISPR/Cas system RNA-guided DNA-binding protein that lacks endonuclease activity due to the D10A mutation in the RuvC catalytic domain and the H840A mutation in the HNH catalytic domain
   5159..6037    -  CDS            araC: L-arabinose regulatory protein; araC
   6064..6348    +  promoter       araBAD promoter: araBAD; promoter of the L-arabinose operon of E. coli; the araC regulatory gene is transcribed in the opposite direction (Guzman et al., 1995)
   6354..6443    +  CDS            lacI (fragment): lac repressor; lacI; The lac repressor binds to the lac operator to inhibit transcription in E. coli. This inhibition can be relieved by adding lactose or isopropyl-β-D-thiogalactopyranoside (IPTG).
   6456..6477    +  protein_bind   CAP binding site: CAP binding activates transcription in the presence of cAMP. E. coli catabolite activator protein
   6492..6522    +  promoter       lac promoter: promoter for the E. coli lac operon
   6530..6546    +  protein_bind   lac operator: The lac repressor binds to the lac operator to inhibit transcription in E. coli. This inhibition can be relieved by adding lactose or isopropyl-β-D-thiogalactopyranoside (IPTG). lac repressor encoded by lacI
   6582..7256    +  CDS            mRFP1: mRFP1 is a basic (constitutively fluorescent) red fluorescent protein published in 2002, derived from Discosoma sp.. It is reported to be a somewhat slowly-maturing monomer with low acid sensitivity.
   7304..7375    +  terminator     rrnB T1 terminator: transcription terminator T1 from the E. coli rrnB gene
   7391..7418    +  terminator     T7Te terminator: phage T7 early transcription terminator
   7432..7507    +  misc_RNA       gRNA scaffold: guide RNA scaffold for the Streptococcus pyogenes CRISPR/Cas9 system
   7529..7600    +  terminator     rrnB T1 terminator: transcription terminator T1 from the E. coli rrnB gene
   7616..7643    +  terminator     T7Te terminator: phage T7 early transcription terminator
   7662..7717    -  rep_origin     RSF ori (fragment): Plasmids containing the RSF 1030 origin of replication can be propagated in E. coli cells that contain additional plasmids with compatible origins.
   7805..8350    -  rep_origin     p15A ori: Plasmids containing the medium-copy-number p15A origin of replication can be propagated in E. coli cells that contain a second plasmid with the ColE1 origin.
   8464..8558    -  terminator     lambda t0 terminator: transcription terminator from phage lambda
   8582..88      -  CDS            cat (across the origin): CAT_ECOLX - Experimental evidence at protein level: Swiss-Prot protein existence level 1. This enzyme is an effector of chloramphenicol resistance in bacteria. From Escherichia coli. This protein is used as a marker in many commonly used cloning vectors, such as pACYC184.
>Addgene plasmid #166005 | pdCas9-sgRNA-RFP | addgene full sequence | sequence record 331405 | Addgene NGS Result
GAGCAACTGACTGAAATGCCTCAAAATGTTCTTTACGATGCCATTGGGATATATCAACGGTGGTATATCC
AGTGATTTTTTTCTCCATTTTAGCTTCCTTAGCTCCTGAAAATCTCGATAACTCAAAAAATACGCCCGGT
AGTGATCTTATTTCATTATGGTGAAAGTTGGAACCTCTTACGTGCCGATCAACGTCTCATTTTCGCCAGA
TATCGACGTCTTAAGACCCACTTTCACATTTAAGTTGTTTTTCTAATCCGCATATGATCAATTCAAGGCC
GAATAAGAAGGCTGGCTCTGCACCTTGGTGATCAAATAATTCGATAGCTTGTCGTAATAATGGCGGCATA
CTATCAGTAGTAGGTGTTTCCCTTTCTTCTTTAGCGACTTGATGCTCTTGATCTTCCAATACGCAACCTA
AAGTAAAATGCCCCACAGCGCTGAGTGCATATAATGCATTCTCTAGTGAAAAACCTTGTTGGCATAAAAA
GGCTAATTGATTTTCGAGAGTTTCATACTGTTTTTCTGTAGGCCGTGTACCTAAATGTACTTTTGCTCCA
TCGCGATGACTTAGTAAAGCACATCTAAAACTTTTAGCGTTATTACGTAAAAAATCTTGCCAGCTTTCCC
CTTCTAAAGGGCAAAAGTGAGTATGGTGCCTATCTAACATCTCAATGGCTAAGGCGTCGAGCAAAGCCCG
CTTATTTTTTACATGCCAATACAATGTAGGCTGCTCTACACCTAGCTTCTGGGCGAGTTTACGGGTTGTT
AAACCTTCGATTCCGACCTCATTAAGCAGCTCTAATGCGCTGTTAATCACTTTACTTTTATCTAATCTAG
ACATCATTAATTCCTAATTGCTAGCATTGTACCTAGGACTGAGCTAGCCATAAAGTTGACACTCTATCGT
TGATAGAGTTATTTTACCACTCCCTATCAGTGATAGAGAAAAGAATTCAAAAGATCTAAAGAGGAGAAAG
GATCTATGGATAAGAAATACTCAATAGGCTTAGCTATCGGCACAAATAGCGTCGGATGGGCGGTGATCAC
TGATGAATATAAGGTTCCGTCTAAAAAGTTCAAGGTTCTGGGAAATACAGACCGCCACAGTATCAAAAAA
AATCTTATAGGGGCTCTTTTATTTGACAGTGGAGAGACAGCGGAAGCGACTCGTCTCAAACGGACAGCTC
GTAGAAGGTATACACGTCGGAAGAATCGTATTTGTTATCTACAGGAGATTTTTTCAAATGAGATGGCGAA
AGTAGATGATAGTTTCTTTCATCGACTTGAAGAGTCTTTTTTGGTGGAAGAAGACAAGAAGCATGAACGT
CATCCTATTTTTGGAAATATAGTAGATGAAGTTGCTTATCATGAGAAATATCCAACTATCTATCATCTGC
GAAAAAAATTGGTAGATTCTACTGATAAAGCGGATTTGCGCTTAATCTATTTGGCCTTAGCGCATATGAT
TAAGTTTCGTGGTCATTTTTTGATTGAGGGAGATTTAAATCCTGATAATAGTGATGTGGACAAACTATTT
ATCCAGTTGGTACAAACCTACAATCAATTATTTGAAGAAAACCCTATTAACGCAAGTGGAGTAGATGCTA
AAGCGATTCTTTCTGCACGATTGAGTAAATCAAGACGATTAGAAAATCTCATTGCTCAGCTCCCCGGTGA
GAAGAAAAATGGCTTATTTGGGAATCTCATTGCTTTGTCATTGGGTTTGACCCCTAATTTTAAATCAAAT
TTTGATTTGGCAGAAGATGCTAAATTACAGCTTTCAAAAGATACTTACGATGATGATTTAGATAATTTAT
TGGCGCAAATTGGAGATCAATATGCTGATTTGTTTTTGGCAGCTAAGAATTTATCAGATGCTATTTTACT
TTCAGATATCCTAAGAGTAAATACTGAAATAACTAAGGCTCCCCTATCAGCTTCAATGATTAAACGCTAC
GATGAACATCATCAAGACTTGACTCTTTTAAAAGCTTTAGTTCGACAACAACTTCCAGAAAAGTATAAAG
AAATCTTTTTTGATCAATCAAAAAACGGATATGCAGGTTATATTGATGGGGGAGCTAGCCAAGAAGAATT
TTATAAATTTATCAAACCAATTTTAGAAAAAATGGATGGTACTGAGGAATTATTGGTGAAACTAAATCGT
GAAGATTTGCTGCGCAAGCAACGGACCTTTGACAACGGCTCTATTCCCCATCAAATTCACTTGGGTGAGC
TGCATGCTATTTTGAGAAGACAAGAAGACTTTTATCCATTTTTAAAAGACAATCGTGAGAAGATTGAAAA
AATCTTGACTTTTCGTATTCCTTATTATGTTGGTCCATTGGCGCGTGGCAATAGTCGTTTTGCATGGATG
ACTCGGAAGTCTGAAGAAACAATTACCCCATGGAATTTTGAAGAAGTTGTCGATAAAGGTGCTTCAGCTC
AATCATTTATTGAACGCATGACAAACTTTGATAAAAATCTTCCAAATGAAAAAGTACTACCAAAACATAG
TTTGCTTTATGAGTATTTTACGGTTTATAACGAATTGACAAAGGTCAAATATGTTACTGAAGGAATGCGA
AAACCAGCATTTCTTTCAGGTGAACAGAAGAAAGCCATTGTTGATTTACTCTTCAAAACAAATCGAAAAG
TAACCGTTAAGCAATTAAAAGAAGATTATTTCAAAAAAATAGAATGTTTTGATAGTGTTGAAATTTCAGG
AGTTGAAGATAGATTTAATGCTTCATTAGGTACCTACCATGATTTGCTAAAAATTATTAAAGATAAAGAT
TTTTTGGATAATGAAGAAAATGAAGATATCTTAGAGGATATTGTTTTAACATTGACCTTATTTGAAGATA
GGGAGATGATTGAGGAAAGACTTAAAACATATGCTCACCTCTTTGATGATAAGGTGATGAAACAGCTTAA
ACGTCGCCGTTATACTGGTTGGGGACGTTTGTCTCGAAAATTGATTAATGGTATTAGGGATAAGCAATCT
GGCAAAACAATATTAGATTTTTTGAAATCAGATGGTTTTGCCAATCGCAATTTTATGCAGCTGATCCATG
ATGATAGTTTGACATTTAAAGAAGACATTCAAAAAGCACAAGTGTCTGGACAAGGCGATAGTTTACATGA
ACATATTGCAAATTTAGCTGGTAGCCCTGCTATTAAAAAAGGTATTTTACAGACTGTAAAAGTTGTTGAT
GAATTGGTCAAAGTAATGGGGCGGCATAAGCCAGAAAATATCGTTATTGAAATGGCACGTGAAAATCAGA
CAACTCAAAAGGGCCAGAAAAATTCGCGAGAGCGTATGAAACGAATCGAAGAAGGTATCAAAGAATTAGG
AAGTCAGATTCTTAAAGAGCATCCTGTTGAAAATACTCAATTGCAAAATGAAAAGCTCTATCTCTATTAT
CTCCAAAATGGAAGAGACATGTATGTGGACCAAGAATTAGATATTAATCGTTTAAGTGATTATGATGTCG
ATGACATTGTTCCACAAAGTTTCCTTAAAGACGATTCAATAGACAATAAGGTCTTAACGCGTTCTGATAA
AAATCGTGGTAAATCGGATAACGTTCCAAGTGAAGAAGTAGTCAAAAAGATGAAAAACTATTGGAGACAA
CTTCTAAACGCCAAGTTAATCACTCAACGTAAGTTTGATAATTTAACGAAAGCTGAACGTGGAGGTTTGA
GTGAACTTGATAAAGCTGGTTTTATCAAACGCCAATTGGTTGAAACTCGCCAAATCACTAAGCATGTGGC
ACAAATTTTGGATAGTCGCATGAATACTAAATACGATGAAAATGATAAACTTATTCGAGAGGTTAAAGTG
ATTACCTTAAAATCTAAATTAGTTTCTGACTTCCGAAAAGATTTCCAATTCTATAAAGTACGTGAGATTA
ACAATTACCATCATGCCCATGATGCGTATCTAAATGCCGTCGTTGGAACTGCTTTGATTAAGAAATATCC
AAAACTTGAATCGGAGTTTGTCTATGGTGATTATAAAGTTTATGATGTTCGTAAAATGATTGCTAAGTCT
GAGCAAGAAATAGGCAAAGCAACCGCAAAATATTTCTTTTACTCTAATATCATGAACTTCTTCAAAACAG
AAATTACACTTGCAAATGGAGAGATTCGCAAACGCCCTCTAATCGAAACTAATGGGGAAACTGGAGAAAT
TGTCTGGGATAAAGGGCGAGATTTTGCCACAGTGCGCAAAGTATTGTCCATGCCCCAAGTCAATATTGTC
AAGAAAACAGAAGTACAGACAGGCGGATTCTCCAAGGAGTCAATTTTACCAAAAAGAAATTCGGACAAGC
TTATTGCTCGTAAAAAAGACTGGGATCCAAAAAAATATGGTGGTTTTGATAGTCCAACGGTAGCTTATTC
AGTCCTAGTGGTTGCTAAGGTGGAAAAAGGGAAATCGAAGAAGTTAAAATCCGTTAAAGAGTTACTAGGG
ATCACAATTATGGAAAGAAGTTCCTTTGAAAAAAATCCGATTGACTTTTTAGAAGCTAAAGGATATAAGG
AAGTTAAAAAAGACTTAATCATTAAACTACCTAAATATAGTCTTTTTGAGTTAGAAAACGGTCGTAAACG
GATGCTGGCTAGTGCCGGAGAATTACAAAAAGGAAATGAGCTGGCTCTGCCAAGCAAATATGTGAATTTT
TTATATTTAGCTAGTCATTATGAAAAGTTGAAGGGTAGTCCAGAAGATAACGAACAAAAACAATTGTTTG
TGGAGCAGCATAAGCATTATTTAGATGAGATTATTGAGCAAATCAGTGAATTTTCTAAGCGTGTTATTTT
AGCAGATGCCAATTTAGATAAAGTTCTTAGTGCATATAACAAACATAGAGACAAACCAATACGTGAACAA
GCAGAAAATATTATTCATTTATTTACGTTGACGAATCTTGGAGCTCCCGCTGCTTTTAAATATTTTGATA
CAACAATTGATCGTAAACGATATACGTCTACAAAAGAAGTTTTAGATGCCACTCTTATCCATCAATCCAT
CACTGGTCTTTATGAAACACGCATTGATTTGAGTCAGCTAGGAGGTGACTGATAAGAATTGCTCGGTACC
AAATTCCAGAAAAGAGACGCTTTCGAGCGTCTTTTTTCGTTTTGGTCCTTATGACAACTTGACGGCTACA
TCATTCACTTTTTCTTCACAACCGGCACGGAACTCGCTCGGGCTGGCCCCGGTGCATTTTTTAAATACCC
GCGAGAAATAGAGTTGATCGTCAAAACCAACATTGCGACCGACGGTGGCGATAGGCATCCGGGTGGTGCT
CAAAAGCAGCTTCGCCTGGCTGATACGTTGGTCCTCGCGCCAGCTTAAGACGCTAATCCCTAACTGCTGG
CGGAAAAGATGTGACAGACGCGACGGCGACAAGCAAACATGCTGTGCGACGCTGGCGATATCAAAATTGC
TGTCTGCCAGGTGATCGCTGATGTACTGACAAGCCTCGCGTACCCGATTATCCATCGGTGGATGGAGCGA
CTCGTTAATCGCTTCCATGCGCCGCAGTAACAATTGCTCAAGCAGATTTATCGCCAGCAGCTCCGAATAG
CGCCCTTCCCCTTGCCCGGCGTTAATGATTTGCCCAAACAGGTCGCTGAAATGCGGCTGGTGCGCTTCAT
CCGGGCGAAAGAACCCCGTATTGGCAAATATTGACGGCCAGTTAAGCCATTCATGCCAGTAGGCGCGCGG
ACGAAAGTAAACCCACTGGTGATACCATTCGCGAGCCTCCGGATGACGACCGTAGTGATGAATCTCTCCT
GGCGGGAACAGCAAAATATCACCCGGTCGGCAAACAAATTCTCGTCCCTGATTTTTCACCACCCCCTGAC
CGCGAATGGTGAGATTGAGAATATAACCTTTCATTCCCAGCGGTCGGTCGATAAAAAAATCGAGATAACC
GTTGGCCTCAATCGGCGTTAAACCCGCCACCAGATGGGCATTAAACGAGTATCCCGGCAGCAGGGGATCA
TTTTGCGCTTCAGCCATACTTTTCATACTCCCGCCATTCAGAGAAGAAACCAATTGTCCATATTGCATCA
GACATTGCCGTCACTGCGTCTTTTACTGGCTCTTCTCGCTAACCAAACCGGTAACCCCGCTTATTAAAAG
CATTCTGTAACAAAGCGGGACCAAAGCCATGACAAAAACGCGTAACAAAAGTGTCTATAATCACGGCAGA
AAAGTCCACATTGATTATTTGCACGGCGTCACACTTTGCTATGCCATAGCATTTTTATCCATAAGATTAG
CGGATCCTACCTGACGCTTTTTATCGCAACTCTCTACTGTTTCTCCATTGAGACCCAATACGCAAACCGC
CTCTCCCCGCGCGTTGGCCGATTCATTAATGCAGCTGGCACGACAGGTTTCCCGACTGGAAAGCGGGCAG
TGAGCGCAACGCAATTAATGTGAGTTAGCTCACTCATTAGGCACCCCAGGCTTTACACTTTATGCTTCCG
GCTCGTATGTTGTGTGGAATTGTGAGCGGATAACAATTTCACACATACTAGAGAAAGAGGAGAAATACTA
GATGGCTTCCTCCGAAGACGTTATCAAAGAGTTCATGCGTTTCAAAGTTCGTATGGAAGGTTCCGTTAAC
GGTCACGAGTTCGAAATCGAAGGTGAAGGTGAAGGTCGTCCGTACGAAGGTACCCAGACCGCTAAACTGA
AAGTTACCAAAGGTGGTCCGCTGCCGTTCGCTTGGGACATCCTGTCCCCGCAGTTCCAGTACGGTTCCAA
AGCTTACGTTAAACACCCGGCTGACATCCCGGACTACCTGAAACTGTCCTTCCCGGAAGGTTTCAAATGG
GAACGTGTTATGAACTTCGAAGACGGTGGTGTTGTTACCGTTACCCAGGACTCCTCCCTGCAAGACGGTG
AGTTCATCTACAAAGTTAAACTGCGTGGTACCAACTTCCCGTCCGACGGTCCGGTTATGCAGAAAAAAAC
CATGGGTTGGGAAGCTTCCACCGAACGTATGTACCCGGAAGACGGTGCTCTGAAAGGTGAAATCAAAATG
CGTCTGAAACTGAAAGACGGTGGTCACTACGACGCTGAAGTTAAAACCACCTACATGGCTAAAAAACCGG
TTCAGCTGCCGGGTGCTTACAAAACCGACATCAAACTGGACATCACCTCCCACAACGAAGACTACACCAT
CGTTGAACAGTACGAACGTGCTGAAGGTCGTCACTCCACCGGTGCTTAATAACGCTGATAGTGCTAGTGT
AGATCGCTACTAGAGCCAGGCATCAAATAAAACGAAAGGCTCAGTCGAAAGACTGGGCCTTTCGTTTTAT
CTGTTGTTTGTCGGTGAACGCTCTCTACTAGAGTCACACTGGCTCACCTTCGGGTGGGCCTTTCTGCGTT
TATAGGTCTCAGTTTTAGAGCTAGAAATAGCAAGTTAAAATAAGGCTAGTCCGTTATCAACTTGAAAAAG
TGGCACCGAGTCGGTGCTTTTTTTCTCGAGCCAGGCATCAAATAAAACGAAAGGCTCAGTCGAAAGACTG
GGCCTTTCGTTTTATCTGTTGTTTGTCGGTGAACGCTCTCTACTAGAGTCACACTGGCTCACCTTCGGGT
GGGCCTTTCTGCGTTTATACCTAGGGATATATTCCGCTTCCTCGCTCACTGACTCGCTACGCTCGGTCGT
TCGACTGCGGCGAGCGGAAATGGCTTACGAACGGGGCGGAGATTTCCTGGAAGATGCCAGGAAGATACTT
AACAGGGAAGTGAGAGGGCCGCGGCAAAGCCGTTTTTCCATAGGCTCCGCCCCCCTGACAAGCATCACGA
AATCTGACGCTCAAATCAGTGGTGGCGAAACCCGACAGGACTATAAAGATACCAGGCGTTTCCCCCTGGC
GGCTCCCTCGTGCGCTCTCCTGTTCCTGCCTTTCGGTTTACCGGTGTCATTCCGCTGTTATGGCCGCGTT
TGTCTCATTCCACGCCTGACACTCAGTTCCGGGTAGGCAGTTCGCTCCAAGCTGGACTGTATGCACGAAC
CCCCCGTTCAGTCCGACCGCTGCGCCTTATCCGGTAACTATCGTCTTGAGTCCAACCCGGAAAGACATGC
AAAAGCACCACTGGCAGCAGCCACTGGTAATTGATTTAGAGGAGTTAGTCTTGAAGTCATGCGCCGGTTA
AGGCTAAACTGAAAGGACAAGTTTTGGTGACTGCGCTCCTCCAAGCCAGTTACCTCGGTTCAAAGAGTTG
GTAGCTCAGAGAACCTTCGAAAAACCGCCCTGCAAGGCGGTTTTTTCGTTTTCAGAGCAAGAGATTACGC
GCAGACCAAAACGATCTCAAGAAGATCATCTTATTAATCAGATAAAATATTTCTAGATTTCAGTGCAATT
TATCTCTTCAAATGTAGCACCTGAAGTCAGCCCCATACGATATAAGTTGTTACTAGTGCTTGGATTCTCA
CCAATAAAAAACGCCCGGCGGCAACCGAGCGTTCTGAACAAATCCAGATGGAGTTCTGAGGTCATTACTG
GATCTATCAACAGGAGTCCAAGCGAGCTCGATATCAAATTACGCCCCGCCCTGCCACTCATCGCAGTACT
GTTGTAATTCATTAAGCATTCTGCCGACATGGAAGCCATCACAAACGGCATGATGAACCTGAATCGCCAG
CGGCATCAGCACCTTGTCGCCTTGCGTATAATATTTGCCCATGGTGAAAACGGGGGCGAAGAAGTTGTCC
ATATTGGCCACGTTTAAATCAAAACTGGTGAAACTCACCCAGGGATTGGCTGAGACGAAAAACATATTCT
CAATAAACCCTTTAGGGAAATAGGCCAGGTTTTCACCGTAACACGCCACATCTTGCGAATATATGTGTAG
AAACTGCCGGAAATCGTCGTGGTATTCACTCCAGAGCGATGAAAACGTTTCAGTTTGCTCATGGAAAACG
GTGTAACAAGGGTGAACACTATCCCATATCACCAGCTCACCGTCTTTCATTGCCATACGAAATTCCGGAT
GAGCATTCATCAGGCGGGCAAGAATGTGAATAAAGGCCGGATAAAACTTGTGCTTATTTTTCTTTACGGT
CTTTAAAAAGGCCGTAATATCCAGCTGAACGGTCTGGTTATAGGTACATT
